>Addgene plasmid #88355 | pDONR223-ZNF846 | addgene full sequence | sequence record 478924 | Addgene NGS Result
CTTTCCTGCGTTATCCCCTGATTCTGTGGATAACCGTATTACCGCCTTTGAGTGAGCTGATACCGCTCGC
CGCAGCCGAACGACCGAGCGCAGCGAGTCAGTGAGCGAGGAAGCGGAAGAGCGCCCAATACGCAAACCGC
CTCTCCCCGCGCGTTGGCCGATTCATTAATGCAGCTGGCACGACAGGTTTCCCGACTGGAAAGCGGGCAG
TGAGCGCAACGCAATTAATACGCGTACCGCTAGCCAGGAAGAGTTTGTAGAAACGCAAAAAGGCCATCCG
TCAGGATGGCCTTCTGCTTAGTTTGATGCCTGGCAGTTTATGGCGGGCGTCCTGCCCGCCACCCTCCGGG
CCGTTGCTTCACAACGTTCAAATCCGCTCCCGGCGGATTTGTCCTACTCAGGAGAGCGTTCACCGACAAA
CAACAGATAAAACGAAAGGCCCAGTCTTCCGACTGAGCCTTTCGTTTTATTTGATGCCTGGCAGTTCCCT
ACTCTCGCGTTAACGCTAGCATGGATGTTTTCCCAGTCACGACGTTGTAAAACGACGGCCAGTCTTAAGC
TCGGGCCCCAAATAATGATTTTATTTTGACTGATAGTGACCTGTTCGTTGCAACAAATTGATGAGCAATG
CTTTTTTATAATGCCAACTTTGTACAAAAAAGTTGGCACCATGACTCACATGATAACTCACATTGGAGAG
AAAACTTCTGAGGATAATCAGAGTGGAAAAGCCTTAAGAAAGAACTTTCCTCATAGTTTTTACAAGAAAA
GTCATGCTGAGGGGAAAATGCCTAAGTGTGTTAAACATGAAAAAGCCTTCAACCAGTTTCCAAATCTTAC
TAGGCAGAATAAAACTCACACACAAGAGAAATTGTGTGAATGCAAAGACTGTTGGAGAACTTTTCTTAAT
CAGTCATCCCTTAAGTTACATATAAGATCTCACAATGGAGACAAACACTATGTATGTAAGGAATGTGGGA
AAGCCTTCAGTAATTCCTCACACCTTATAGGACATGGAAGAATTCACAGTGGAGAGAAGCCCTATGTCTG
TAAAGAATGTGGTAAAGCTTTCACTCAATCCACAGGACTTAAATTACACATCAGAACTCACAGTGGAGAA
AAACCATATAAATGTAAAGAGTGTGGGAAAGCCTTCACCCATTCTTCATACCTTACTGATCATACAAGAA
TCCACAGTGGAAAGAAGCCCTATGTATGTATGGAATGTGGAAAAGCCTTCACTAGATCCACAGGACTTAT
TTTACACATGCGAATTCACACTGGAGAAAAGCCATATGAATGTAAGGAGTGTGGAAAAGCTTTTATTCAT
TCCTCATACCTTACAAAACATGTAAGGATTCACAGTGGAGAGAAGCTGTATTTATGTAAGGCATGTGGGA
AAGCTTTTACTCGTTCCTCAGGACTTGTTTTACACATGAGAACACATACTGGAGAAAAGCCCTATGAATG
TAAAGAATGTGGGAAAGCCTTTAATAATTCCTCAATGCTTAGTCAACATGTAAGGATTCACACTGGAGAG
AAGCCATATGAATGCAAAGAATGTGGGAAAGCTTTCACTCAATCCTCGGGCCTTAGTACCCATTTAAGAA
CTCACACTGGAGAAAAGGCCTGTGAATGTAAGGAATGCGGTAAAGCATTTGCTCGTTCCACAAATCTTAA
TATGCACATGCGAACGCACACAGGAGAAAAGCCTTATGCATGTAAAGAATGTGGGAAAGCCTTCAGGTAT
TCCACATACCTTAACGTTCACACACGAACTCACACTGGAGCAAAACCATATGAATGTAAGAAATGTGGGA
AAAACTTCACTCAATCTTCAGCACTTGCTAAACATCTAAGAACTAAGGCATGTGAAAAAACCTTGCCAAC
TTTCTTGTACAAAGTTGGCATTATAAGAAAGCATTGCTTATCAATTTGTTGCAACGAACAGGTCACTATC
AGTCAAAATAAAATCATTATTTGCCATCCAGCTGATATCCCCTATAGTGAGTCGTATTACATGGTCATAG
CTGTTTCCTGGCAGCTCTGGCCCGTGTCTCAAAATCTCTGATGTTACATTGCACAAGATAAAAATATATC
ATCATGCCTCCTCTAGACCAGCCAGGACAGAAATGCCTCGACTTCGCTGCTACCCAAGGTTGCCGGGTGA
CGCACACCGTGGAAACGGATGAAGGCACGAACCCAGTGGACATAAGCCTGTTCGGTTCGTAAGCTGTAAT
GCAAGTAGCGTATGCGCTCACGCAACTGGTCCAGAACCTTGACCGAACGCAGCGGTGGTAACGGCGCAGT
GGCGGTTTTCATGGCTTGTTATGACTGTTTTTTTGGGGTACAGTCTATGCCTCGGGCATCCAAGCAGCAA
GCGCGTTACGCCGTGGGTCGATGTTTGATGTTATGGAGCAGCAACGATGTTACGCAGCAGGGCAGTCGCC
CTAAAACAAAGTTAAACATTATGAGGGAAGCGGTGATCGCCGAAGTATCGACTCAACTATCAGAGGTAGT
TGGCGTCATCGAGCGCCATCTCGAACCGACGTTGCTGGCCGTACATTTGTACGGCTCCGCAGTGGATGGC
GGCCTGAAGCCACACAGTGATATTGATTTGCTGGTTACGGTGACCGTAAGGCTTGATGAAACAACGCGGC
GAGCTTTGATCAACGACCTTTTGGAAACTTCGGCTTCCCCTGGAGAGAGCGAGATTCTCCGCGCTGTAGA
AGTCACCATTGTTGTGCACGACGACATCATTCCGTGGCGTTATCCAGCTAAGCGCGAACTGCAATTTGGA
GAATGGCAGCGCAATGACATTCTTGCAGGTATCTTCGAGCCAGCCACGATCGACATTGATCTGGCTATCT
TGCTGACAAAAGCAAGAGAACATAGCGTTGCCTTGGTAGGTCCAGCGGCGGAGGAACTCTTTGATCCGGT
TCCTGAACAGGATCTATTTGAGGCGCTAAATGAAACCTTAACGCTATGGAACTCGCCGCCCGACTGGGCT
GGCGATGAGCGAAATGTAGTGCTTACGTTGTCCCGCATTTGGTACAGCGCAGTAACCGGCAAAATCGCGC
CGAAGGATGTCGCTGCCGACTGGGCAATGGAGCGCCTGCCGGCCCAGTATCAGCCCGTCATACTTGAAGC
TAGACAGGCTTATCTTGGACAAGAAGAAGATCGCTTGGCCTCGCGCGCAGATCAGTTGGAAGAATTTGTC
CACTACGTGAAAGGCGAGATCACCAAGGTAGTCGGCAAATAACCCTCGAGCCACCCATGACCAAAATCCC
TTAACGTGAGTTACGCGTCGTTCCACTGAGCGTCAGACCCCGTAGAAAAGATCAAAGGATCTTCTTGAGA
TCCTTTTTTTCTGCGCGTAATCTGCTGCTTGCAAACAAAAAAACCACCGCTACCAGCGGTGGTTTGTTTG
CCGGATCAAGAGCTACCAACTCTTTTTCCGAAGGTAACTGGCTTCAGCAGAGCGCAGATACCAAATACTG
TTCTTCTAGTGTAGCCGTAGTTAGGCCACCACTTCAAGAACTCTGTAGCACCGCCTACATACCTCGCTCT
GCTAATCCTGTTACCAGTGGCTGCTGCCAGTGGCGATAAGTCGTGTCTTACCGGGTTGGACTCAAGACGA
TAGTTACCGGATAAGGCGCAGCGGTCGGGCTGAACGGGGGGTTCGTGCACACAGCCCAGCTTGGAGCGAA
CGACCTACACCGAACTGAGATACCTACAGCGTGAGCTATGAGAAAGCGCCACGCTTCCCGAAGGGAGAAA
GGCGGACAGGTATCCGGTAAGCGGCAGGGTCGGAACAGGAGAGCGCACGAGGGAGCTTCCAGGGGGAAAC
GCCTGGTATCTTTATAGTCCTGTCGGGTTTCGCCACCTCTGACTTGAGCGTCGATTTTTGTGATGCTCGT
CAGGGGGGCGGAGCCTATGGAAAAACGCCAGCAACGCGGCCTTTTTACGGTTCCTGGCCTTTTGCTGGCC
TTTTGCTCACATGTT
Features (pLannotate 1.2.2; 12 found; start..end, strand, type, name):
    121..213     +  CDS            lacI (fragment): lac repressor; lacI; The lac repressor binds to the lac operator to inhibit transcription in E. coli. This inhibition can be relieved by adding lactose or isopropyl-β-D-thiogalactopyranoside (IPTG).
    268..295     -  terminator     rrnB T2 terminator: transcription terminator T2 from the E. coli rrnB gene
    427..470     +  terminator     rrnB T1 terminator: Escherichia coli rrnB; transcription terminator T1 from the E. coli rrnB gene
    517..553     -  CDS            lacZα (fragment): LacZα fragment of β-galactosidase; lacZ fragment
    570..665     +  protein_bind   attL3: mutant version of attL; recombination site for the Gateway® LR reaction LR Clonase™
    671..934     +  CDS            ZNF846 (fragment): ZN846_HUMAN - Experimental evidence at protein level: Swiss-Prot protein existence level 1. May be involved in transcriptional regulation. From Homo sapiens (Human).
   1887..1982    -  protein_bind   attL3: mutant version of attL; recombination site for the Gateway® LR reaction LR Clonase™
   2001..2019    -  promoter       T7 promoter: promoter for bacteriophage T7 RNA polymerase
   2209..2232    +  promoter       Pc promoter (fragment): intI1 (promoter lies within the coding sequence); class 1 integron promoter
   2408..2464    +  CDS            GmR (fragment): gentamycin acetyltransferase; aacC1; confers resistance to gentamycin
   2471..3262    +  CDS            SmR: aminoglycoside adenylyltransferase (Murphy, 1985); aadA; confers resistance to spectinomycin and streptomycin
   3355..3943    +  rep_origin     ori: high-copy-number ColE1/pMB1/pBR322/pUC origin of replication
