[The description below was written by a language model from this plasmid's Addgene catalogue record and pLannotate feature annotations shown in this document.]
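Description:
pDONR223-ZNF846 is a Gateway entry clone built on the Invitrogen pDONR223 backbone and carrying the open reading frame of the human zinc-finger protein ZNF846, a putative transcriptional regulator. It belongs to the ORFeome-derived subset of the Human TFome Collection, a library of human transcription factor ORFs assembled for cell fate engineering. The plasmid is maintained in E. coli from a high-copy ColE1/pUC-type origin and selected with spectinomycin through the aadA (SmR) aminoglycoside adenylyltransferase gene. The feature table places an integron Pc promoter fragment and a short gentamicin acetyltransferase remnant upstream of this gene. The sequenced record is about 4.0 kb, consistent with a roughly 3 kb backbone plus the 1,215 bp insert.

The insert sits between two attL-type Gateway recombination sites in opposite orientation (both labelled attL3 by the automated annotation). An LR Clonase reaction can therefore move the ORF into any compatible destination vector for expression. The last nucleotide of the stop codon was removed, which leaves the reading frame open for C-terminal fusions supplied by the destination vector. Only the first part of the region between the att sites is annotated as a ZNF846 fragment, so the table does not annotate the whole insert, although the spacing between the sites fits the stated insert size. rrnB T1 and T2 terminators lie upstream of the cassette and insulate it from read-through transcription. A T7 promoter lies just beyond the downstream att site, pointing back toward the insert. Short lacI and lacZα fragments appear to be backbone remnants. The plasmid has no eukaryotic promoter, so it serves as a sequence-verifiable ORF source rather than an expression vector, with M13 forward and reverse primer sites listed for insert sequencing.
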