Addgene plasmid #88355: pDONR223-ZNF846
Purpose: Donor Vector containing ZNF846 transcription factor, part of the Human TFome Collection
Depositing lab: Marc Vidal. Depositing organization: Dana-Farber Cancer Institute. Publication: A comprehensive library of human transcription factors for cell fate engineering. Ng AHM, Khoshakhlagh P, Rojo Arias JE, Pasquini G, Wang K, Swiersy A, Shipman SL, Appleton E, Kiaee K, Kohman RE, Vernet A, Dysart M, Leeper K, Saylor W, Huang JY, Graveline A, Taipale J, Hill DE, Vidal M, Melero-Martin JM, Busskamp V, Church GM. Nat Biotechnol. 2021 Apr;39(4):510-519. doi: 10.1038/s41587-020-0742-6. Epub 2020 Nov 30. PubMed 33257861.
Backbone
  Vector backbone: pDONR223
  Backbone manufacturer: Invitrogen
  Backbone size w/o insert (bp): 3000
  Vector type: Gateway Donor Vector
Growth in bacteria
  Bacterial resistance: Spectinomycin, 50 μg/mL
  Growth temperature: 37°C
  Growth strain: DH5alpha
  Copy number: High Copy
Gene/Insert
  Gene/Insert name: ZNF846
  Species: H. sapiens (human)
  Insert size (bp): 1215
  Mutation: Last nucleotide of stop codon removed to allow for Gateway C-terminal fusions
  Entrez Gene: ZNF846
  Cloning method: Gateway Cloning
  Sequencing primers: 5′ M13F(-21); 3′ M13R
Terms and licenses: Academic/Nonprofit Terms; Industry Terms: Not Available to Industry
Depositor comments: Represents the ORFeome subset of the TFome
How to cite: pDONR223-ZNF846 was a gift from Marc Vidal (Addgene plasmid # 88355 ; http://n2t.net/addgene:88355 ; RRID:Addgene_88355)
