>Addgene plasmid #88355 | pDONR223-ZNF846 | depositor partial sequence | sequence record 171959 | insert
ATGACTCACATGATAACTCACATTGGAGAGAAAACTTCTGAGGATAATCAGAGTGGAAAAGCCTTAAGAA
AGAACTTTCCTCATAGTTTTTACAAGAAAAGTCATGCTGAGGGGAAAATGCCTAAGTGTGTTAAACATGA
AAAAGCCTTCAACCAGTTTCCAAATCTTACTAGGCAGAATAAAACTCACACACAAGAGAAATTGTGTGAA
TGCAAAGACTGTTGGAGAACTTTTCTTAATCAGTCATCCCTTAAGTTACATATAAGATCTCACAATGGAG
ACAAACACTATGTATGTAAGGAATGTGGGAAAGCCTTCAGTAATTCCTCACACCTTATAGGACATGGAAG
AATTCACAGTGGAGAGAAGCCCTATGTCTGTAAAGAATGTGGTAAAGCTTTCACTCAATCCACAGGACTT
AAATTACACATCAGAACTCACAGTGGAGAAAAACCATATAAATGTAAAGAGTGTGGGAAAGCCTTCACCC
ATTCTTCATACCTTACTGATCATACAAGAATCCACAGTGGAAAGAAGCCCTATGTATGTATGGAATGTGG
AAAAGCCTTCACTAGATCCACAGGACTTATTTTACACATGCGAATTCACACTGGAGAAAAGCCATATGAA
TGTAAGGAGTGTGGAAAAGCTTTTATTCATTCCTCATACCTTACAAAACATGTAAGGATTCACAGTGGAG
AGAAGCTGTATTTATGTAAGGCATGTGGGAAAGCTTTTACTCGTTCCTCAGGACTTGTTTTACACATGAG
AACACATACTGGAGAAAAGCCCTATGAATGTAAAGAATGTGGGAAAGCCTTTAATAATTCCTCAATGCTT
AGTCAACATGTAAGGATTCACACTGGAGAGAAGCCATATGAATGCAAAGAATGTGGGAAAGCTTTCACTC
AATCCTCGGGCCTTAGTACCCATTTAAGAACTCACACTGGAGAAAAGGCCTGTGAATGTAAGGAATGCGG
TAAAGCATTTGCTCGTTCCACAAATCTTAATATGCACATGCGAACGCACACAGGAGAAAAGCCTTATGCA
TGTAAAGAATGTGGGAAAGCCTTCAGGTATTCCACATACCTTAACGTTCACACACGAACTCACACTGGAG
CAAAACCATATGAATGTAAGAAATGTGGGAAAAACTTCACTCAATCTTCAGCACTTGCTAAACATCTAAG
AACTAAGGCATGTGAAAAAACCTGA
